Addgene plasmid #100160: p7133 pHAGE-P-CMVt-N-HA-GAW-PRKAR2B
Purpose: Expresses PRKAR2B
Depositing lab: Peter Howley. Depositing organization: Harvard Medical School. Publication: Proteomic analysis and identification of cellular interactors of the giant ubiquitin ligase HERC2. Galligan JT, Martinez-Noel G, Arndt V, Hayes S, Chittenden TW, Harper JW, Howley PM. J Proteome Res. 2015 Feb 6;14(2):953-66. doi: 10.1021/pr501005v. Epub 2014 Dec 15. PubMed 25476789.
Backbone
  Vector backbone: PHAGE-P-CMVt-N-HA-GAW
  Backbone size w/o insert (bp): 7800
  Vector type: Mammalian Expression, Lentiviral
  Selectable markers: Puromycin
Growth in bacteria
  Bacterial resistance: Ampicillin, 100 μg/mL
  Growth temperature: 37°C
  Growth strain: NEB Stable
  Copy number: Unknown
Gene/Insert
  Gene/Insert name: PRKAR2B
  Species: H. sapiens (human)
  Entrez Gene: PRKAR2B (a.k.a. PRKAR2, RII-BETA)
  Promoter: CMV
  Tag / fusion protein: HA (N terminal on backbone)
  Cloning method: Gateway Cloning
  Sequencing primers: 5′ M13F
Terms and licenses: Academic/Nonprofit Terms; Industry Terms: Not Available to Industry
How to cite: p7133 pHAGE-P-CMVt-N-HA-GAW-PRKAR2B was a gift from Peter Howley (Addgene plasmid # 100160 ; http://n2t.net/addgene:100160 ; RRID:Addgene_100160)
