[The description below was written by a language model from this plasmid's Addgene catalogue record and pLannotate feature annotations shown in this document.]
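Description:
p7133 pHAGE-P-CMVt-N-HA-GAW-PRKAR2B is an HIV-1-based lentiviral mammalian expression plasmid of about 9.1 kb, built by Gateway recombination of the human PRKAR2B open reading frame into the pHAGE-P-CMVt-N-HA-GAW destination backbone. It is maintained in E. coli through a high-copy ColE1/pUC-type origin and an ampicillin resistance gene (β-lactamase). The viral portion contains a truncated 5' LTR, the Ψ packaging signal with an adjoining gag fragment, the Rev response element for Rev-dependent nuclear export of the genomic RNA, the cPPT/CTS element, a WPRE that enhances transcript expression, and a self-inactivating ΔU3 3' LTR. These elements allow the region between the LTRs to be packaged into lentiviral particles when helper functions are supplied in trans, and then integrated into target cells.

The payload is PRKAR2B, encoding the type II-beta regulatory subunit of cAMP-dependent protein kinase, flanked by the attB1 and attB2 sites left by Gateway cloning and fused at its N terminus to an HA epitope tag supplied by the backbone. Expression is driven by the CMV enhancer and promoter. Immediately downstream of the promoter, the annotation picks up short tet operator-like fragments, which together with the "CMVt" name suggests a tetracycline-regulatable CMV promoter, although the record does not state this explicitly. A separate mouse PGK promoter drives puromycin N-acetyltransferase, allowing selection of transduced or transfected cells with puromycin. The stated purpose is simply to express PRKAR2B. The associated publication concerns proteomic identification of cellular interactors of the ubiquitin ligase HERC2, so the HA-tagged protein is suited to detection and affinity purification in interaction studies.
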