Features (pLannotate 1.2.2; 31 found; start..end, strand, type, name):
     28..616     +  rep_origin     ori: high-copy-number ColE1/pMB1/pBR322/pUC origin of replication
    799..853     +  CDS            lacI (fragment): lac repressor; lacI; The lac repressor binds to the lac operator to inhibit transcription in E. coli. This inhibition can be relieved by adding lactose or isopropyl-β-D-thiogalactopyranoside (IPTG).
    859..952     +  rep_origin     SV40 ori (fragment): SV40 origin of replication
    977..1014    +  CDS            lacI (fragment): lac repressor; lacI; The lac repressor binds to the lac operator to inhibit transcription in E. coli. This inhibition can be relieved by adding lactose or isopropyl-β-D-thiogalactopyranoside (IPTG).
   1027..1048    +  protein_bind   CAP binding site: CAP binding activates transcription in the presence of cAMP. E. coli catabolite activator protein
   1063..1093    +  promoter       lac promoter: promoter for the E. coli lac operon
   1101..1117    +  protein_bind   lac operator: The lac repressor binds to the lac operator to inhibit transcription in E. coli. This inhibition can be relieved by adding lactose or isopropyl-β-D-thiogalactopyranoside (IPTG). lac repressor encoded by lacI
   1151..1234    +  polyA_signal   SV40 poly(A) signal (fragment): SV40 polyadenylation signal
   1401..1730    +  CDS            nef (fragment): NEF_HV1BR - Experimental evidence at protein level: Swiss-Prot protein existence level 1. Extracellular Nef protein targets CD4(+) T-lymphocytes for apoptosis by interacting with CXCR4 surface receptors (PubMed:14990729). From Human immunodeficiency virus type 1 group M subtype B (isolate BRU/LAI) (HIV-1).
   1778..2035    +  LTR            5' LTR (truncated): truncated 5' long terminal repeat (LTR) from HIV-1
   2082..2207    +  misc_feature   HIV-1 Ψ: packaging signal of human immunodeficiency virus type 1
   2191..2529    +  CDS            HIV-1 gag (fragment): gag protein from human immunodeficiency virus 1; gag
   2704..2937    +  misc_feature   RRE: The Rev response element (RRE) of HIV-1 allows for Rev-dependent mRNA export from the nucleus to the cytoplasm.
   3314..3414    +  CDS            Rev (fragment): human immunodeficiency virus 1 (HIV-1) Rev protein; rev; enhances nuclear export of unspliced and incompletely spliced viral mRNAs
   3459..3576    +  misc_feature   cPPT/CTS: central polypurine tract and central termination sequence of HIV-1
   3628..3931    +  enhancer       CMV enhancer: human cytomegalovirus immediate early enhancer
   3932..4135    +  promoter       CMV promoter: human cytomegalovirus (CMV) immediate early promoter
   4137..4156    +  promoter       PLtetO-1 promoter (fragment): modified phage lambda PL promoter with tet operator sites (Lutz and Bujard, 1997)
   4158..4177    +  promoter       PLtetO-1 promoter (fragment): modified phage lambda PL promoter with tet operator sites (Lutz and Bujard, 1997)
   4185..4218    +  promoter       TRE3GV promoter (fragment): 3rd-generation Tet-responsive promoter that can be activated by binding of Tet-On® 3G, optimized for retroviral and lentiviral vectors
   4309..4335    +  CDS            3xHA (fragment): three tandem HA epitope tags
   4352..4369    +  protein_bind   attB1 (fragment): mutant version of attB; core recombination site for the Gateway® BP reaction BP Clonase™
   4375..5628    +  CDS            PRKAR2B: KAP3_HUMAN - Experimental evidence at protein level: Swiss-Prot protein existence level 1. Regulatory subunit of the cAMP-dependent protein kinases involved in cAMP signaling in cells. Type II regulatory chains mediate membrane association by binding to anchoring proteins, including the MAP2 kinase. From Homo sapiens (Human).
   5631..5654    -  protein_bind   attB2: mutant version of attB; recombination site for the Gateway® BP reaction BP Clonase™
   5673..6172    +  promoter       PGK promoter: mouse phosphoglycerate kinase 1 promoter
   6193..6792    +  CDS            PuroR: puromycin N-acetyltransferase; pac from Streptomyces alboniger; confers resistance to puromycin
   6859..7447    +  misc_feature   WPRE: woodchuck hepatitis virus posttranscriptional regulatory element
   7455..7520    +  CDS            nef (fragment): NEF_HV1Z2 - Experimental evidence at protein level: Swiss-Prot protein existence level 1. Extracellular Nef protein targets CD4(+) T-lymphocytes for apoptosis by interacting with CXCR4 surface receptors. From Human immunodeficiency virus type 1 group M subtype D (isolate Z2/CDC-Z34) (HIV-1).
   7522..7755    +  LTR            3' LTR (ΔU3): self-inactivating 3' long terminal repeat (LTR) from HIV-1
   7960..8064    +  promoter       AmpR promoter: bla
   8065..8925    +  CDS            AmpR: β-lactamase; bla; confers resistance to ampicillin, carbenicillin, and related antibiotics
>Addgene plasmid #100160 | p7133 pHAGE-P-CMVt-N-HA-GAW-PRKAR2B | addgene full sequence | sequence record 194584 | Addgene NGS Result
CCCCGTAGAAAAGATCAAAGGATCTTCTTGAGATCCTTTTTTTCTGCGCGTAATCTGCTGCTTGCAAACA
AAAAAACCACCGCTACCAGCGGTGGTTTGTTTGCCGGATCAAGAGCTACCAACTCTTTTTCCGAAGGTAA
CTGGCTTCAGCAGAGCGCAGATACCAAATACTGTTCTTCTAGTGTAGCCGTAGTTAGGCCACCACTTCAA
GAACTCTGTAGCACCGCCTACATACCTCGCTCTGCTAATCCTGTTACCAGTGGCTGCTGCCAGTGGCGAT
AAGTCGTGTCTTACCGGGTTGGACTCAAGACGATAGTTACCGGATAAGGCGCAGCGGTCGGGCTGAACGG
GGGGTTCGTGCACACAGCCCAGCTTGGAGCGAACGACCTACACCGAACTGAGATACCTACAGCGTGAGCT
ATGAGAAAGCGCCACGCTTCCCGAAGGGAGAAAGGCGGACAGGTATCCGGTAAGCGGCAGGGTCGGAACA
GGAGAGCGCACGAGGGAGCTTCCAGGGGGAAACGCCTGGTATCTTTATAGTCCTGTCGGGTTTCGCCACC
TCTGACTTGAGCGTCGATTTTTGTGATGCTCGTCAGGGGGGCGGAGCCTATGGAAAAACGCCAGCAACGC
GGCCTTTTTACGGTTCCTGGCCTTTTGCTGGCCTTTTGCTCACATGTTCTTTCCTGCGTTATCCCCTGAT
TCTGTGGATAACCGTATTACCGCCTTTGAGTGAGCTGATACCGCTCGCCGCAGCCGAACGACCGAGCGCA
GCGAGTCAGTGAGCGAGGAAGCGGAAGAGCGCCCAATACGCAAACCGCCTCTCCCCGCGCGTTGGCCGAT
TCATTAATGCAGCAAGCTCATGGCTGACTAATTTTTTTTATTTATGCAGAGGCCGAGGCCGCCTCGGCCT
CTGAGCTATTCCAGAAGTAGTGAGGAGGCTTTTTTGGAGGCCTAGGCTTTTGCAAAAAGCTCCCCGTGGC
ACGACAGGTTTCCCGACTGGAAAGCGGGCAGTGAGCGCAACGCAATTAATGTGAGTTAGCTCACTCATTA
GGCACCCCAGGCTTTACACTTTATGCTTCCGGCTCGTATGTTGTGTGGAATTGTGAGCGGATAACAATTT
CACACAGGAAACAGCTATGACATGATTACGAATTTCACAAATAAAGCATTTTTTTCACTGCATTCTAGTT
GTGGTTTGTCCAAACTCATCAATGTATCTTATCATGTCTGGATCAACTGGATAACTCAAGCTAACCAAAA
TCATCCCAAACTTCCCACCCCATACCCTATTACCACTGCCAATTACCTGTGGTTTCATTTACTCTAAACC
TGTGATTCCTCTGAATTATTTTCATTTTAAAGAAATTGTATTTGTTAAATATGTACTACAAACTTAGTAG
TTGGAAGGGCTAATTCACTCCCAAAGAAGACAAGATATCCTTGATCTGTGGATCTACCACACACAAGGCT
ACTTCCCTGATTAGCAGAACTACACACCAGGGCCAGGGGTCAGATATCCACTGACCTTTGGATGGTGCTA
CAAGCTAGTACCAGTTGAGCCAGATAAGGTAGAAGAGGCCAATAAAGGAGAGAACACCAGCTTGTTACAC
CCTGTGAGCCTGCATGGGATGGATGACCCGGAGAGAGAAGTGTTAGAGTGGAGGTTTGACAGCCGCCTAG
CATTTCATCACGTGGCCCGAGAGCTGCATCCGGAGTACTTCAAGAACTGCTGATATCGAGCTTGCTACAA
GGGACTTTCCGCTGGGGACTTTCCAGGGAGGCGTGGCCTGGGCGGGACTGGGGAGTGGCGAGCCCTCAGA
TCCTGCATATAAGCAGCTGCTTTTTGCCTGTACTGGGTCTCTCTGGTTAGACCAGATCTGAGCCTGGGAG
CTCTCTGGCTAACTAGGGAACCCACTGCTTAAGCCTCAATAAAGCTTGCCTTGAGTGCTTCAAGTAGTGT
GTGCCCGTCTGTTGTGTGACTCTGGTAACTAGAGATCCCTCAGACCCTTTTAGTCAGTGTGGAAAATCTC
TAGCAGTGGCGCCCGAACAGGGACTTGAAAGCGAAAGGGAAACCAGAGGAGCTCTCTCGACGCAGGACTC
GGCTTGCTGAAGCGCGCACGGCAAGAGGCGAGGGGCGGCGACTGGTGAGTACGCCAAAAATTTTGACTAG
CGGAGGCTAGAAGGAGAGAGATGGGTGCGAGAGCGTCAGTATTAAGCGGGGGAGAATTAGATCGCGATGG
GAAAAAATTCGGTTAAGGCCAGGGGGAAAGAAAAAATATAAATTAAAACATATAGTATGGGCAAGCAGGG
AGCTAGAACGATTCGCAGTTAATCCTGGCCTGTTAGAAACATCAGAAGGCTGTAGACAAATACTGGGACA
GCTACAACCATCCCTTCAGACAGGATCAGAAGAACTTAGATCATTATATAATACAGTAGCAACCCTCTAT
TGTGTGCATCAAAGGATAGAGATAAAAGACACCAAGGAAGCTTTAGACAAGATAGAGGAAGAGCAAAACA
AAAGTAAGACCACCGCACAGCAAGCGGCCGGCCGCTGATCTTCAGACCTGGAGGAGGAGATATGAGGGAC
AATTGGAGAAGTGAATTATATAAATATAAAGTAGTAAAAATTGAACCATTAGGAGTAGCACCCACCAAGG
CAAAGAGAAGAGTGGTGCAGAGAGAAAAAAGAGCAGTGGGAATAGGAGCTTTGTTCCTTGGGTTCTTGGG
AGCAGCAGGAAGCACTATGGGCGCAGCGTCAATGACGCTGACGGTACAGGCCAGACAATTATTGTCTGGT
ATAGTGCAGCAGCAGAACAATTTGCTGAGGGCTATTGAGGCGCAACAGCATCTGTTGCAACTCACAGTCT
GGGGCATCAAGCAGCTCCAGGCAAGAATCCTGGCTGTGGAAAGATACCTAAAGGATCAACAGCTCCTGGG
GATTTGGGGTTGCTCTGGAAAACTCATTTGCACCACTGCTGTGCCTTGGAATGCTAGTTGGAGTAATAAA
TCTCTGGAACAGATTTGGAATCACACGACCTGGATGGAGTGGGACAGAGAAATTAACAATTACACAAGCT
TAATACACTCCTTAATTGAAGAATCGCAAAACCAGCAAGAAAAGAATGAACAAGAATTATTGGAATTAGA
TAAATGGGCAAGTTTGTGGAATTGGTTTAACATAACAAATTGGCTGTGGTATATAAAATTATTCATAATG
ATAGTAGGAGGCTTGGTAGGTTTAAGAATAGTTTTTGCTGTACTTTCTATAGTGAATAGAGTTAGGCAGG
GATATTCACCATTATCGTTTCAGACCCACCTCCCAACCCCGAGGGGACCCGACAGGCCCGAAGGAATAGA
AGAAGAAGGTGGAGAGAGAGACAGAGACAGATCCATTCGATTAGTGAACGGATCTCGACGGTATCGCCGA
ATTCACAAATGGCAGTATTCATCCACAATTTTAAAAGAAAAGGGGGGATTGGGGGGTACAGTGCAGGGGA
AAGAATAGTAGACATAATAGCAACAGACATACAAACTAAAGAATTACAAAAACAAATTACAAAAATTCAA
AATTTTCGGGTTTATTACAGGGACAGCAGAGATCCAGTTTGGACTAGTGGAGTTCCGCGTTACATAACTT
ACGGTAAATGGCCCGCCTGGCTGACCGCCCAACGACCCCCGCCCATTGACGTCAATAATGACGTATGTTC
CCATAGTAACGCCAATAGGGACTTTCCATTGACGTCAATGGGTGGAGTATTTACGGTAAACTGCCCACTT
GGCAGTACATCAAGTGTATCATATGCCAAGTACGCCCCCTATTGACGTCAATGACGGTAAATGGCCCGCC
TGGCATTATGCCCAGTACATGACCTTATGGGACTTTCCTACTTGGCAGTACATCTACGTATTAGTCATCG
CTATTACCATGGTGATGCGGTTTTGGCAGTACATCAATGGGCGTGGATAGCGGTTTGACTCACGGGGATT
TCCAAGTCTCCACCCCATTGACGTCAATGGGAGTTTGTTTTGGCACCAAAATCAACGGGACTTTCCAAAA
TGTCGTAACAACTCCGCCCCATTGACGCAAATGGGCGGTAGGCGTGTACGGTGGGAGGTCTATATAAGCA
GAGCTCTCCCTATCAGTGATAGAGATCTCCCTATCAGTGATAGAGATCGTCGACGAGCTCGTTTAGTGAA
CCGTCAGATCGCCTGGAGACGCCATCCACGCTGTTTTGACCTCCATAGAAGACACCGGGACCGATCCAGC
CTCCGGACTCTAGCGTTTAAACGCTAGCCACCATGGCGTACCCATACGATGTTCCAGATTACGCTGCTCG
AGGTTATCAAACAAGTTTGTACAAAAAAGTTGGCATGAGCATCGAGATCCCGGCGGGACTGACGGAGCTG
CTGCAGGGCTTCACGGTGGAGGTGCTGAGGCACCAGCCCGCGGACCTGCTGGAGTTCGCTCTGCAGCACT
TCACCCGCCTGCAGCAGGAGAACGAGCGCAAAGGCACCGCGCGCTTCTGCCATGAGGGCAGGACCTGGGG
GGACCTGGGCGCCGCTGCCGGGGGCGGCACCCCCAGCAAGGGGGTCAACTTCGCCGAGGAGCCCATGCAG
TCCGACTCCGAGGACGGGGAGGAGGAGGAGGCGGCGCCCGCGGACGCAGGGGCGTTCAATGCTCCAGTAA
TAAACCGATTCACAAGGCGTGCCTCAGTATGTGCAGAAGCTTATAATCCTGATGAAGAAGAAGATGATGC
AGAGTCCAGGATTATACATCCAAAAACTGATGATCAAAGAAATAGGTTGCAAGAGGCTTGCAAAGACATC
CTGCTGTTTAAGAATCTGGATCCGGAGCAGATGTCTCAAGTATTAGATGCCATGTTTGAAAAATTGGTCA
AAGATGGGGAGCATGTAATTGATCAAGGTGACGATGGTGACAACTTTTATGTAATTGATAGAGGCACATT
TGATATTTATGTGAAATGTGATGGTGTTGGAAGATGTGTTGGTAACTATGATAATCGTGGGAGTTTCGGC
GAACTGGCCTTAATGTACAATACACCCAGAGCAGCTACAATCACTGCTACCTCTCCTGGTGCTCTGTGGG
GTTTGGACAGGGTAACCTTCAGGAGAATAATTGTGAAAAACAATGCCAAAAAGAGAAAAATGTATGAAAG
CTTTATTGAGTCACTGCCATTCCTTAAATCTTTGGAGTTTTCTGAACGCCTGAAAGTAGTAGATGTGATA
GGCACCAAAGTATACAACGATGGAGAACAAATCATTGCTCAGGGAGATTCGGCTGATTCTTTTTTCATTG
TAGAATCTGGAGAAGTGAAAATTACTATGAAAAGAAAGGGTAAATCAGAAGTGGAAGAGAATGGTGCAGT
AGAAATCGCTCGATGCTCGCGGGGACAGTACTTTGGAGAGCTTGCCCTGGTAACTAACAAACCTCGAGCA
GCTTCTGCCCACGCCATTGGGACTGTCAAATGTTTAGCAATGGATGTGCAAGCATTTGAAAGGCTTCTGG
GACCTTGCATGGAAATTATGAAAAGGAACATCGCTACCTATGAAGAACAGTTAGTTGCCCTGTTTGGAAC
GAACATGGATATTGTTGAACCCACTGCATGCCCAACTTTCTTGTACAAAGTGGTTCGATAACGAATTCTA
CCGGGTAGGGGAGGCGCTTTTCCCAAGGCAGTCTGGAGCATGCGCTTTAGCAGCCCCGCTGGGCACTTGG
CGCTACACAAGTGGCCTCTGGCCTCGCACACATTCCACATCCACCGGTAGGCGCCAACCGGCTCCGTTCT
TTGGTGGCCCCTTCGCGCCACCTTCTACTCCTCCCCTAGTCAGGAAGTTCCCCCCCGCCCCGCAGCTCGC
GTCGTGCAGGACGTGACAAATGGAAGTAGCACGTCTCACTAGTCTCGTGCAGATGGACAGCACCGCTGAG
CAATGGAAGCGGGTAGGCCTTTGGGGCAGCGGCCAATAGCAGCTTTGCTCCTTCGCTTTCTGGGCTCAGA
GGCTGGGAAGGGGTGGGTCCGGGGGCGGGCTCAGGGGCGGGCTCAGGGGCGGGGCGGGCGCCCGAAGGTC
CTCCGGAGGCCCGGCATTCTGCACGCTTCAAAAGCGCACGTCTGCCGCGCTGTTCTCCTCTTCCTCATCT
CCGGGCCTTTCGACCTGCAGCCCAAGCTTACCATGACCGAGTACAAGCCCACGGTGCGCCTCGCCACCCG
CGACGACGTCCCCAGGGCCGTACGCACCCTCGCCGCCGCGTTCGCCGACTACCCCGCCACGCGCCACACC
GTCGATCCGGACCGCCACATCGAGCGGGTCACCGAGCTGCAAGAACTCTTCCTCACGCGCGTCGGGCTCG
ACATCGGCAAGGTGTGGGTCGCGGACGACGGCGCCGCGGTGGCGGTCTGGACCACGCCGGAGAGCGTCGA
AGCGGGGGCGGTGTTCGCCGAGATCGGCCCGCGCATGGCCGAGTTGAGCGGTTCCCGGCTGGCCGCGCAG
CAACAGATGGAAGGCCTCCTGGCGCCGCACCGGCCCAAGGAGCCCGCGTGGTTCCTGGCCACCGTCGGCG
TCTCGCCCGACCACCAGGGCAAGGGTCTGGGCAGCGCCGTCGTGCTCCCCGGAGTGGAGGCGGCCGAGCG
CGCCGGGGTGCCCGCCTTCCTGGAGACCTCCGCGCCCCGCAACCTCCCCTTCTACGAGCGGCTCGGCTTC
ACCGTCACCGCCGACGTCGAGGTGCCCGAAGGACCGCGCACCTGGTGCATGACCCGCAAGCCCGGTGCCT
GACGCCCGCCCCACGACCCGCAGCGCCCGACCGAAAGGAGCGCACGACCCCATGCATCGATAGATCCTAA
TCAACCTCTGGATTACAAAATTTGTGAAAGATTGACTGGTATTCTTAACTATGTTGCTCCTTTTACGCTA
TGTGGATACGCTGCTTTAATGCCTTTGTATCATGCTATTGCTTCCCGTATGGCTTTCATTTTCTCCTCCT
TGTATAAATCCTGGTTGCTGTCTCTTTATGAGGAGTTGTGGCCCGTTGTCAGGCAACGTGGCGTGGTGTG
CACTGTGTTTGCTGACGCAACCCCCACTGGTTGGGGCATTGCCACCACCTGTCAGCTCCTTTCCGGGACT
TTCGCTTTCCCCCTCCCTATTGCCACGGCGGAACTCATCGCCGCCTGCCTTGCCCGCTGCTGGACAGGGG
CTCGGCTGTTGGGCACTGACAATTCCGTGGTGTTGTCGGGGAAATCATCGTCCTTTCCTTGGCTGCTCGC
CTGTGTTGCCACCTGGATTCTGCGCGGGACGTCCTTCTGCTACGTCCCTTCGGCCCTCAATCCAGCGGAC
CTTCCTTCCCGCGGCCTGCTGCCGGCTCTGCGGCCTCTTCCGCGTCTTCGCCTTCGCCCTCAGACGAGTC
GGATCTCCCTTTGGGCCGCCTCCCCGCCTGAGATCCTTTAAGACCAATGACTTACAAGGCAGCTGTAGAT
CTTAGCCACTTTTTAAAAGAAAAGGGGGGACTGGAAGGGCTAATTCACTCCCAACGAAGACAAGATCTGC
TTTTTGCTTGTACTGGGTCTCTCTGGTTAGACCAGATCTGAGCCTGGGAGCTCTCTGGCTAACTAGGGAA
CCCACTGCTTAAGCCTCAATAAAGCTTGCCTTGAGTGCTTCAAGTAGTGTGTGCCCGTCTGTTGTGTGAC
TCTGGTAACTAGAGATCCCTCAGACCCTTTTAGTCAGTGTGGAAAATCTCTAGCAGTAGTAGTTCATGTC
ATCTTATTATTCAGTATTTATAACTTGCAAAGAAATGAATATCAGAGAGTGAGAGGCCCGGGTTAATTAA
GGAAAGGGCTAGATCATTCTTGAAGACGAAAGGGCCTCGTGATACGCCTATTTTTATAGGTTAATGTCAT
GATAATAATGGTTTCTTAGACGTCAGGTGGCACTTTTCGGGGAAATGTGCGCGGAACCCCTATTTGTTTA
TTTTTCTAAATACATTCAAATATGTATCCGCTCATGAGACAATAACCCTGATAAATGCTTCAATAATATT
GAAAAAGGAAGAGTATGAGTATTCAACATTTCCGTGTCGCCCTTATTCCCTTTTTTGCGGCATTTTGCCT
TCCTGTTTTTGCTCACCCAGAAACGCTGGTGAAAGTAAAAGATGCTGAAGATCAGTTGGGTGCACGAGTG
GGTTACATCGAACTGGATCTCAACAGCGGTAAGATCCTTGAGAGTTTTCGCCCCGAAGAACGTTTTCCAA
TGATGAGCACTTTTAAAGTTCTGCTATGTGGCGCGGTATTATCCCGTGTTGACGCCGGGCAAGAGCAACT
CGGTCGCCGCATACACTATTCTCAGAATGACTTGGTTGAGTACTCACCAGTCACAGAAAAGCATCTTACG
GATGGCATGACAGTAAGAGAATTATGCAGTGCTGCCATAACCATGAGTGATAACACTGCGGCCAACTTAC
TTCTGACAACGATCGGAGGACCGAAGGAGCTAACCGCTTTTTTGCACAACATGGGGGATCATGTAACTCG
CCTTGATCGTTGGGAACCGGAGCTGAATGAAGCCATACCAAACGACGAGCGTGACACCACGATGCCTGTA
GCAATGGCAACAACGTTGCGCAAACTATTAACTGGCGAACTACTTACTCTAGCTTCCCGGCAACAATTAA
TAGACTGGATGGAGGCGGATAAAGTTGCAGGACCACTTCTGCGCTCGGCCCTTCCGGCTGGCTGGTTTAT
TGCTGATAAATCTGGAGCCGGTGAGCGTGGGTCTCGCGGTATCATTGCAGCACTGGGGCCAGATGGTAAG
CCCTCCCGTATCGTAGTTATCTACACGACGGGGAGTCAGGCAACTATGGATGAACGAAATAGACAGATCG
CTGAGATAGGTGCCTCACTGATTAAGCATTGGTAACTGTCAGACCAAGTTTACTCATATATACTTTAGAT
TGATTTAAAACTTCATTTTTAATTTAAAAGGATCTAGGTGAAGATCCTTTTTGATAATCTCATGACCAAA
ATCCCTTAACGTGAGTTTTCGTTCCACTGAGCGTCAGA
